Addgene plasmid #114172: pStA223
Purpose: (Empty Backbone) Start-Stop Assembly Level 223 plasmid
Depositing lab: John Heap. Depositing organization: Imperial College London. Publication: Start-Stop Assembly: a functionally scarless DNA assembly system optimized for metabolic engineering. Taylor GM, Mordaka PM, Heap JT. Nucleic Acids Res. 2018 Nov 20. pii: 5193345. doi: 10.1093/nar/gky1182. PubMed 30462270.
Backbone
  Vector backbone: pACYC177
  Backbone size (bp): 3040
  Vector type: Synthetic Biology
Growth in bacteria
  Bacterial resistance: Kanamycin, 50 μg/mL
  Growth temperature: 37°C
  Growth strain: DH5alpha
  Copy number: Low Copy
Gene/Insert
  Gene/Insert name: None
  Cloning method: Unknown
  Sequencing primers: 5′ OligoGT573 CCTCGGTGAGTTTTCTCCTTC; 3′ OligoGT486 GATTACGCGCAGACCAAAAC
Terms and licenses: Academic/Nonprofit Terms; Industry Terms: Not Available to Industry
Depositor comments: Accession Number MG649431, Alternative ID = pGT418 . Please visit https://www.biorxiv.org/content/early/2018/07/04/361626 for bioRxiv preprint.
How to cite: pStA223 was a gift from John Heap (Addgene plasmid # 114172 ; http://n2t.net/addgene:114172 ; RRID:Addgene_114172)
