[The description below was written by a language model from this plasmid's Addgene catalogue record and pLannotate feature annotations shown in this document.]
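Description:
pStA223 is an empty destination vector from the Start-Stop Assembly system, a hierarchical, functionally scarless DNA assembly method designed for metabolic engineering and the construction of multi-gene expression units. It is a 3,040 bp synthetic biology plasmid built on the pACYC177 backbone and is intended for propagation in E. coli. Replication depends on the p15A origin, which the catalogue entry describes as low copy and which is compatible with ColE1-type plasmids. Selection is by kanamycin, through the aph(3')-Ia aminoglycoside phosphotransferase gene (KanR). The short annotated fragments of bla, bom and an RSF-type origin appear to be non-functional remnants or similarity hits inherited from the parental backbone rather than working elements.

No insert is present. The position where assembled parts would be received is occupied by a lac-based cassette made up of a CAP binding site, lac promoter and lac operator, followed by a pUC18/19-type multiple cloning site that spans the sequence origin and a lacZα fragment. An arrangement like this typically acts as a blue/white screening marker that is lost when the cassette is replaced by an assembly product, although the record does not explicitly state this role. The record also does not name the restriction enzymes or fusion sites used for assembly. The cassette lies between a lambda t0 terminator upstream and an rrnB T1 terminator downstream, which should insulate the cloning region from transcription in the rest of the plasmid. The stated purpose identifies the plasmid only as the "Level 223" vector of the Start-Stop hierarchy, and its exact place in the assembly workflow is not detailed further.
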