Features (pLannotate 1.2.2; 13 found; start..end, strand, type, name):
     29..186     +  CDS            lacZα (fragment): LacZα fragment of β-galactosidase; lacZ fragment
    192..284     -  misc_feature   bom (fragment): basis of mobility region from pBR322
    311..397     -  terminator     rrnB T1 terminator: Escherichia coli rrnB; transcription terminator T1 from the E. coli rrnB gene
    442..581     +  CDS            bla(M) (fragment): β-lactamase lacking the signal sequence; bla(M); allows cytosolic expression of β-lactamase
    747..1292    +  rep_origin     p15A ori: Plasmids containing the medium-copy-number p15A origin of replication can be propagated in E. coli cells that contain a second plasmid with the ColE1 origin.
   1380..1435    +  rep_origin     RSF ori (fragment): Plasmids containing the RSF 1030 origin of replication can be propagated in E. coli cells that contain additional plasmids with compatible origins.
   1534..1560    -  misc_feature   bom (fragment): basis of mobility region from pBR322
   1887..2702    +  CDS            KanR: aminoglycoside phosphotransferase; aph(3')-Ia; confers resistance to kanamycin in bacteria or G418 (Geneticin®) in eukaryotes
   2745..2839    +  terminator     lambda t0 terminator: transcription terminator from phage lambda
   2889..2910    +  protein_bind   CAP binding site: CAP binding activates transcription in the presence of cAMP. E. coli catabolite activator protein
   2925..2955    +  promoter       lac promoter: promoter for the E. coli lac operon
   2963..2979    +  protein_bind   lac operator: The lac repressor binds to the lac operator to inhibit transcription in E. coli. This inhibition can be relieved by adding lactose or isopropyl-β-D-thiogalactopyranoside (IPTG). lac repressor encoded by lacI
   3016..32      -  misc_feature   MCS (across the origin): pUC18/19 multiple cloning site
>Addgene plasmid #114172 | pStA223 | addgene full sequence | sequence record 229813 | Addgene NGS Result
CTAGAGGATCCCCGGGTACCGAGCTCGAATTCACTGGCCGTCGTTTTACAACGTCGTGACTGGGAAAACC
CTGGCGTTACCCAACTTAATCGCCTTGCAGCACATCCCCCTTTCGCCAGCTGGCGTAATAGCGAAGAGGC
CCGCACCGATCGCCCTTCCCAACAGTTGCGCAGCCTGAATGGCGAATGGCGCCTGATGCGGTATTTTCTC
CTTACGCATCTGTGCGGTATTTCACACCGCATATGGTGCACTCTCAGTACAATCTGCTCTGATGCCGCAT
AGTTTCCGGTCTCATACTTTACAAGTCTTCATTTGTCCTACTCAGGAGAGCGTTCACCGACAAACAACAG
ATAAAACGAAAGGCCCAGTCTTTCGACTGAGCCTTTCGTTTTATTTGATGCCCGAAAGGGCCTCGTGATA
CGCAAATCTGGAGCCGGTGAGCGCGGTATCATTGCAGCACTGGGGCCAGATGGTAAGCCCTCCCGTATCG
TAGTTATCTACACGACGGGGAGTCAGGCAACTATGGATGAACGAAATAGACAGATCGCTGAGATAGGTGC
CTCACTGATTAAGCATTGGTAACTGTCAGACCAAGTTTACTCATATATACTTTAGATTGATTTAAAACTT
CATTTTTAATTTAAAAGGATCTAGGTGAAGATCCTTTTTGATAATCTCATGACCAAAATCCCTTAACGTG
AGTTTTCGTTCCACTGAGCGTCAGACCCCTTAATAAGATGATCTTCTTGAGATCGTTTTGGTCTGCGCGT
AATCTCTTGCTCTGAAAACGAAAAAACCGCCTTGCAGGGCGGTTTTTCGAAGGTTCTCTGAGCTACCAAC
TCTTTGAACCGAGGTAACTGGCTTGGAGGAGCGCAGTCACCAAAACTTGTCCTTTCAGTTTAGCCTTAAC
CGGCGCATGACTTCAAGACTAACTCCTCTAAATCAATTACCAGTGGCTGCTGCCAGTGGTGCTTTTGCAT
GTCTTTCCGGGTTGGACTCAAGACGATAGTTACCGGATAAGGCGCAGCGGTCGGACTGAACGGGGGGTTC
GTGCATACAGTCCAGCTTGGAGCGAACTGCCTACCCGGAACTGAGTGTCAGGCGTGGAATGAGACAAACG
CGGCCATAACAGCGGAATGACACCGGTAAACCGAAAGGCAGGAACAGGAGAGCGCACGAGGGAGCCGCCA
GGGGGAAACGCCTGGTATCTTTATAGTCCTGTCGGGTTTCGCCACCACTGATTTGAGCGTCAGATTTCGT
GATGCTTGTCAGGGGGGCGGAGCCTATGGAAAAACGGCTTTGCCGCGGCCCTCTCACTTCCCTGTTAAGT
ATCTTCCTGGCATCTTCCAGGAAATCTCCGCCCCGTTCGTAAGCCATTTCCGCTCGCCGCAGTCGAACGA
CCGAGCGTAGCGAGTCAGTGAGCGAGGAAGCGGAATATATCCTGTATCACATATTCTGCTGACGCACCGG
TGCAGCCTTTTTTCTCCTGCCACATGAAGCACTTCACTGACACCCTCATCAGTGCCAACATAGTAAGCCA
GTATACACTCCGCTAGCGCTGAGGTCTGCCTCGTGAAGAAGGTGTTGCTGACTCATACCAGGCCTGAATC
GCCCCATCATCCAGCCAGAAAGTGAGGGAGCCACGGTTGATGAGAGCTTTGTTGTAGGTGGACCAGTTGG
TGATTTTGAACTTTTGCTTTGCCACGGAACGGTCTGCGTTGTCGGGAAGATGCGTGATCTGATCCTTCAA
CTCAGCAAAAGTTCGATTTATTCAACAAAGCCACGTTGTGTCTCAAAATCTCTGATGTTACATTGCACAA
GATAAAAATATATCATCATGAACAATAAAACTGTCTGCTTACATAAACAGTAATACAAGGGGTGTTATGA
GCCATATTCAACGGGAAACGTCTTGCTCGAGGCCGCGATTAAATTCCAACATGGATGCTGATTTATATGG
GTATAAATGGGCTCGCGATAATGTCGGGCAATCAGGTGCGACAATCTATCGATTGTATGGGAAGCCCGAT
GCGCCAGAGTTGTTTCTGAAACATGGCAAAGGTAGCGTTGCCAATGATGTTACAGATGAGATGGTCAGAC
TAAACTGGCTGACGGAATTTATGCCTCTTCCGACCATCAAGCATTTTATCCGTACTCCTGATGATGCATG
GTTACTCACCACTGCGATCCCCGGGAAAACAGCATTCCAGGTATTAGAAGAATATCCTGATTCAGGTGAA
AATATTGTTGATGCGCTGGCAGTGTTCCTGCGCCGGTTGCATTCGATTCCTGTTTGTAATTGTCCTTTTA
ACAGCGATCGCGTATTTCGTCTCGCTCAGGCGCAATCACGAATGAATAACGGTTTGGTTGATGCGAGTGA
TTTTGATGACGAGCGTAATGGCTGGCCTGTTGAACAAGTCTGGAAAGAAATGCATAAGCTTTTGCCATTC
TCACCGGATTCAGTCGTCACTCATGGTGATTTCTCACTTGATAACCTTATTTTTGACGAGGGGAAATTAA
TAGGTTGTATTGATGTTGGACGAGTCGGAATCGCAGACCGATACCAGGATCTTGCCATCCTATGGAACTG
CCTCGGTGAGTTTTCTCCTTCATTACAGAAACGGCTTTTTCAAAAATATGGTATTGATAATCCTGATATG
AATAAATTGCAGTTTCATTTGATGCTCGATGAGTTTTTCTAATCTTGGGGGAAATTAGCCGCAGCCGAAC
GACCGAGCGCCTTGGACTCCTGTTGATAGATCCAGTAATGACCTCAGAACTCCATCTGGATTTGTTCAGA
ACGCTCGGTTGCCGCCGGGCGTTTTTTATTGGTGAGAATGAAGACAAACTAGGAGAGAGACCCAGTAGGG
CAGTGAGCGCAACGCAATTAATGTGAGTTAGCTCACTCATTAGGCACCCCAGGCTTTACACTTTATGCTT
CCGGCTCGTATGTTGTGTGGAATTGTGAGCGGATAACAATTTCACACAGGAAACAGCTATGACCATGATT
ACGCCAAGCTTGCATGCCTGCAGGTCGACT
